>Addgene plasmid #157942 | hyBE4max | depositor full sequence | sequence record 304822 | hyBE4max sequence 10189 bps
ATATGCCAAGTACGCCCCCTATTGACGTCAATGACGGTAAATGGCCCGCCTGGCATTATGCCCAGTACAT
GACCTTATGGGACTTTCCTACTTGGCAGTACATCTACGTATTAGTCATCGCTATTACCATGGTGATGCGG
TTTTGGCAGTACATCAATGGGCGTGGATAGCGGTTTGACTCACGGGGATTTCCAAGTCTCCACCCCATTG
ACGTCAATGGGAGTTTGTTTTGGCACCAAAATCAACGGGACTTTCCAAAATGTCGTAACAACTCCGCCCC
ATTGACGCAAATGGGCGGTAGGCGTGTACGGTGGGAGGTCTATATAAGCAGAGCTGGTTTAGTGAACCGT
CAGATCCGCTAGAGATCCGCGGCCGCTAATACGACTCACTATAGGGAGAGCCGCCACCATGAAACGGACA
GCCGACGGAAGCGAGTTCGAGTCACCAAAGAAGAAGCGGAAAGTCTCCTCAGAGACTGGGCCTGTCGCCG
TCGATCCAACCCTGCGCCGCCGGATTGAACCTCACGAGTTTGAAGTGTTCTTTGACCCCCGGGAGCTGAG
AAAGGAGACATGCCTGCTGTACGAGATCAACTGGGGAGGCAGGCACTCCATCTGGAGGCACACCTCTCAG
AACACAAATAAGCACGTGGAGGTGAACTTCATCGAGAAGTTTACCACAGAGCGGTACTTCTGCCCCAATA
CCAGATGTAGCATCACATGGTTTCTGAGCTGGTCCCCTTGCGGAGAGTGTAGCAGGGCCATCACCGAGTT
CCTGTCCAGATATCCACACGTGACACTGTTTATCTACATCGCCAGGCTGTATCACCACGCAGACCCAAGG
AATAGGCAGGGCCTGCGCGATCTGATCAGCTCCGGCGTGACCATCCAGATCATGACAGAGCAGGAGTCCG
GCTACTGCTGGCGGAACTTCGTGAATTATTCTCCTAGCAACGAGGCCCACTGGCCTAGGTACCCACACCT
GTGGGTGCGCCTGTACGTGCTGGAGCTGTATTGCATCATCCTGGGCCTGCCCCCTTGTCTGAATATCCTG
CGGAGAAAGCAGCCCCAGCTGACCTTCTTTACAATCGCCCTGCAGTCTTGTCACTATCAGAGGCTGCCAC
CCCACATCCTGTGGGCCACAGGCCTGAAGAGCGGAGGATCTAGCGGAGGATCAAGCGGAAGCGAGACTCC
TGGAACCAGCGAAAGCGCAACCCCAGAAAGCAGCGGAGGAAGTAGCGGAGGAAGCATGGCAATGCAGATG
CAGCTTGAAGCAAATGCAGATACTTCAGTGGAAGAAGAAAGCTTTGGCCCACAACCCATTTCACGGTTAG
AGCAGTGTGGCATAAATGCCAACGATGTGAAGAAATTGGAAGAAGCTGGATTCCATACTGTGGAGGCTGT
TGCCTATGCGCCAAAGAAGGAGCTAATAAATATTAAGGGAATTAGTGAAGCCAAAGCTGATAAAATTCTG
GCTGAGGCAGCTAAATTAGTTCCAATGGGTTTCACCACTGCAACTGAATTCCACCAAAGGCGGTCAGAGA
TCATACAGATTACTACTGGCTCCAAAGAGCTTGACAAACTACTTCAATCTGGCGGATCTAGCGGTGGATC
TAGCGGCTCTGAGACCCCTGGAACATCCGAATCCGCCACTCCAGAGAGCAGCGGAGGCTCTTCTGGAGGA
TCAGACAAGAAGTACAGCATCGGCCTGGCCATCGGCACCAACTCTGTGGGCTGGGCCGTGATCACCGACG
AGTACAAGGTGCCCAGCAAGAAATTCAAGGTGCTGGGCAACACCGACCGGCACAGCATCAAGAAGAACCT
GATCGGAGCCCTGCTGTTCGACAGCGGCGAAACAGCCGAGGCCACCCGGCTGAAGAGAACCGCCAGAAGA
AGATACACCAGACGGAAGAACCGGATCTGCTATCTGCAAGAGATCTTCAGCAACGAGATGGCCAAGGTGG
ACGACAGCTTCTTCCACAGACTGGAAGAGTCCTTCCTGGTGGAAGAGGATAAGAAGCACGAGCGGCACCC
CATCTTCGGCAACATCGTGGACGAGGTGGCCTACCACGAGAAGTACCCCACCATCTACCACCTGAGAAAG
AAACTGGTGGACAGCACCGACAAGGCCGACCTGCGGCTGATCTATCTGGCCCTGGCCCACATGATCAAGT
TCCGGGGCCACTTCCTGATCGAGGGCGACCTGAACCCCGACAACAGCGACGTGGACAAGCTGTTCATCCA
GCTGGTGCAGACCTACAACCAGCTGTTCGAGGAAAACCCCATCAACGCCAGCGGCGTGGACGCCAAGGCC
ATCCTGTCTGCCAGACTGAGCAAGAGCAGACGGCTGGAAAATCTGATCGCCCAGCTGCCCGGCGAGAAGA
AGAATGGCCTGTTCGGAAACCTGATTGCCCTGAGCCTGGGCCTGACCCCCAACTTCAAGAGCAACTTCGA
CCTGGCCGAGGATGCCAAACTGCAGCTGAGCAAGGACACCTACGACGACGACCTGGACAACCTGCTGGCC
CAGATCGGCGACCAGTACGCCGACCTGTTTCTGGCCGCCAAGAACCTGTCCGACGCCATCCTGCTGAGCG
ACATCCTGAGAGTGAACACCGAGATCACCAAGGCCCCCCTGAGCGCCTCTATGATCAAGAGATACGACGA
GCACCACCAGGACCTGACCCTGCTGAAAGCTCTCGTGCGGCAGCAGCTGCCTGAGAAGTACAAAGAGATT
TTCTTCGACCAGAGCAAGAACGGCTACGCCGGCTACATTGACGGCGGAGCCAGCCAGGAAGAGTTCTACA
AGTTCATCAAGCCCATCCTGGAAAAGATGGACGGCACCGAGGAACTGCTCGTGAAGCTGAACAGAGAGGA
CCTGCTGCGGAAGCAGCGGACCTTCGACAACGGCAGCATCCCCCACCAGATCCACCTGGGAGAGCTGCAC
GCCATTCTGCGGCGGCAGGAAGATTTTTACCCATTCCTGAAGGACAACCGGGAAAAGATCGAGAAGATCC
TGACCTTCCGCATCCCCTACTACGTGGGCCCTCTGGCCAGGGGAAACAGCAGATTCGCCTGGATGACCAG
AAAGAGCGAGGAAACCATCACCCCCTGGAACTTCGAGGAAGTGGTGGACAAGGGCGCTTCCGCCCAGAGC
TTCATCGAGCGGATGACCAACTTCGATAAGAACCTGCCCAACGAGAAGGTGCTGCCCAAGCACAGCCTGC
TGTACGAGTACTTCACCGTGTATAACGAGCTGACCAAAGTGAAATACGTGACCGAGGGAATGAGAAAGCC
CGCCTTCCTGAGCGGCGAGCAGAAAAAGGCCATCGTGGACCTGCTGTTCAAGACCAACCGGAAAGTGACC
GTGAAGCAGCTGAAAGAGGACTACTTCAAGAAAATCGAGTGCTTCGACTCCGTGGAAATCTCCGGCGTGG
AAGATCGGTTCAACGCCTCCCTGGGCACATACCACGATCTGCTGAAAATTATCAAGGACAAGGACTTCCT
GGACAATGAGGAAAACGAGGACATTCTGGAAGATATCGTGCTGACCCTGACACTGTTTGAGGACAGAGAG
ATGATCGAGGAACGGCTGAAAACCTATGCCCACCTGTTCGACGACAAAGTGATGAAGCAGCTGAAGCGGC
GGAGATACACCGGCTGGGGCAGGCTGAGCCGGAAGCTGATCAACGGCATCCGGGACAAGCAGTCCGGCAA
GACAATCCTGGATTTCCTGAAGTCCGACGGCTTCGCCAACAGAAACTTCATGCAGCTGATCCACGACGAC
AGCCTGACCTTTAAAGAGGACATCCAGAAAGCCCAGGTGTCCGGCCAGGGCGATAGCCTGCACGAGCACA
TTGCCAATCTGGCCGGCAGCCCCGCCATTAAGAAGGGCATCCTGCAGACAGTGAAGGTGGTGGACGAGCT
CGTGAAAGTGATGGGCCGGCACAAGCCCGAGAACATCGTGATCGAAATGGCCAGAGAGAACCAGACCACC
CAGAAGGGACAGAAGAACAGCCGCGAGAGAATGAAGCGGATCGAAGAGGGCATCAAAGAGCTGGGCAGCC
AGATCCTGAAAGAACACCCCGTGGAAAACACCCAGCTGCAGAACGAGAAGCTGTACCTGTACTACCTGCA
GAATGGGCGGGATATGTACGTGGACCAGGAACTGGACATCAACCGGCTGTCCGACTACGATGTGGACCAT
ATCGTGCCTCAGAGCTTTCTGAAGGACGACTCCATCGACAACAAGGTGCTGACCAGAAGCGACAAGAACC
GGGGCAAGAGCGACAACGTGCCCTCCGAAGAGGTCGTGAAGAAGATGAAGAACTACTGGCGGCAGCTGCT
GAACGCCAAGCTGATTACCCAGAGAAAGTTCGACAATCTGACCAAGGCCGAGAGAGGCGGCCTGAGCGAA
CTGGATAAGGCCGGCTTCATCAAGAGACAGCTGGTGGAAACCCGGCAGATCACAAAGCACGTGGCACAGA
TCCTGGACTCCCGGATGAACACTAAGTACGACGAGAATGACAAGCTGATCCGGGAAGTGAAAGTGATCAC
CCTGAAGTCCAAGCTGGTGTCCGATTTCCGGAAGGATTTCCAGTTTTACAAAGTGCGCGAGATCAACAAC
TACCACCACGCCCACGACGCCTACCTAAACGCCGTCGTGGGAACCGCCCTGATCAAAAAGTACCCTAAGC
TGGAAAGCGAGTTCGTGTACGGCGACTACAAGGTGTACGACGTGCGGAAGATGATCGCCAAGAGCGAGCA
GGAAATCGGCAAGGCTACCGCCAAGTACTTCTTCTACAGCAACATCATGAACTTTTTCAAGACCGAGATT
ACCCTGGCCAACGGCGAGATCCGGAAGCGGCCTCTGATCGAGACAAACGGCGAAACCGGGGAGATCGTGT
GGGATAAGGGCCGGGATTTTGCCACCGTGCGGAAAGTGCTGAGCATGCCCCAAGTGAATATCGTGAAAAA
GACCGAGGTGCAGACAGGCGGCTTCAGCAAAGAGTCTATCCTGCCCAAGAGGAACAGCGATAAGCTGATC
GCCAGAAAGAAGGACTGGGACCCTAAGAAGTACGGCGGCTTCGACAGCCCCACCGTGGCCTATTCTGTGC
TGGTGGTGGCCAAAGTGGAAAAGGGCAAGTCCAAGAAACTGAAGAGTGTGAAAGAGCTGCTGGGGATCAC
CATCATGGAAAGAAGCAGCTTCGAGAAGAATCCCATCGACTTTCTGGAAGCCAAGGGCTACAAAGAAGTG
AAAAAGGACCTGATCATCAAGCTGCCTAAGTACTCCCTGTTCGAGCTGGAAAACGGCCGGAAGAGAATGC
TGGCCTCTGCCGGCGAACTGCAGAAGGGAAACGAACTGGCCCTGCCCTCCAAATATGTGAACTTCCTGTA
CCTGGCCAGCCACTATGAGAAGCTGAAGGGCTCCCCCGAGGATAATGAGCAGAAACAGCTGTTTGTGGAA
CAGCACAAGCACTACCTGGACGAGATCATCGAGCAGATCAGCGAGTTCTCCAAGAGAGTGATCCTGGCCG
ACGCTAATCTGGACAAAGTGCTGTCCGCCTACAACAAGCACCGGGATAAGCCCATCAGAGAGCAGGCCGA
GAATATCATCCACCTGTTTACCCTGACCAATCTGGGAGCCCCTGCCGCCTTCAAGTACTTTGACACCACC
ATCGACCGGAAGAGGTACACCAGCACCAAAGAGGTGCTGGACGCCACCCTGATCCACCAGAGCATCACCG
GCCTGTACGAGACACGGATCGACCTGTCTCAGCTGGGAGGTGACAGCGGCGGGAGCGGCGGGAGCGGGGG
GAGCACTAATCTGAGCGACATCATTGAGAAGGAGACTGGGAAACAGCTGGTCATTCAGGAGTCCATCCTG
ATGCTGCCTGAGGAGGTGGAGGAAGTGATCGGCAACAAGCCAGAGTCTGACATCCTGGTGCACACCGCCT
ACGACGAGTCCACAGATGAGAATGTGATGCTGCTGACCTCTGACGCCCCCGAGTATAAGCCTTGGGCCCT
GGTCATCCAGGATTCTAACGGCGAGAATAAGATCAAGATGCTGAGCGGAGGATCCGGAGGATCTGGAGGC
AGCACCAACCTGTCTGACATCATCGAGAAGGAGACAGGCAAGCAGCTGGTCATCCAGGAGAGCATCCTGA
TGCTGCCCGAAGAAGTCGAAGAAGTGATCGGAAACAAGCCTGAGAGCGATATCCTGGTCCATACCGCCTA
CGACGAGAGTACCGACGAAAATGTGATGCTGCTGACATCCGACGCCCCAGAGTATAAGCCCTGGGCTCTG
GTCATCCAGGATTCCAACGGAGAGAACAAAATCAAAATGCTGTCTGGCGGCTCAAAAAGAACCGCCGACG
GCAGCGAATTCGAGCCCAAGAAGAAGAGGAAAGTCGGAAGCGGAGCTACTAACTTCAGCCTGCTGAAGCA
GGCTGGAGACGTGGAGGAGAACCCTGGACCTATGGTGAGCAAGGGCGAGGAGCTGTTCACCGGGGTGGTG
CCCATCCTGGTCGAGCTGGACGGCGACGTAAACGGCCACAAGTTCAGCGTGTCCGGCGAGGGCGAGGGCG
ATGCCACCTACGGCAAGCTGACCCTGAAGTTCATCTGCACCACCGGCAAGCTGCCCGTGCCCTGGCCCAC
CCTCGTGACCACCCTGACCTATGGAGTGCAGTGCTTCAGCCGCTACCCCGACCACATGAAGCAGCACGAC
TTCTTCAAGTCCGCCATGCCCGAAGGCTACGTCCAGGAGCGCACCATCTTCTTCAAGGACGACGGCAACT
ACAAGACCCGCGCCGAGGTGAAGTTCGAGGGCGACACCCTGGTGAACCGCATCGAGCTGAAGGGCATCGA
CTTCAAGGAGGACGGCAACATCCTGGGGCACAAGCTGGAGTACAACTACAACAGCCACAACGTCTATATC
ATGGCCGACAAGCAGAAGAACGGCATCAAGGTGAACTTCAAGATCCGCCACAACATCGAGGACGGCAGCG
TGCAGCTCGCCGACCACTACCAGCAGAACACCCCCATCGGCGACGGCCCCGTGCTGCTGCCCGACAACCA
CTACCTGAGCACCCAGTCCGCCCTGAGCAAAGACCCCAACGAGAAGCGCGATCACATGGTCCTGCTGGAG
TTCGTGACCGCCGCCGGGATCACTCTCGGCATGGACGAGCTGTACAAGTCTGGTGGTTCTCCCAAGAAGA
AAAGGAAAGTCTAAGTTTAAACCCGCTGATCAGCCTCGACTGTGCCTTCTAGTTGCCAGCCATCTGTTGT
TTGCCCCTCCCCCGTGCCTTCCTTGACCCTGGAAGGTGCCACTCCCACTGTCCTTTCCTAATAAAATGAG
GAAATTGCATCGCATTGTCTGAGTAGGTGTCATTCTATTCTGGGGGGTGGGGTGGGGCAGGACAGCAAGG
GGGAGGATTGGGAAGACAATAGCAGGCATGCTGGGGATGCGGTGGGCTCTATGGCTTCTGAGGCGGAAAG
AACCAGCTGGGGCTCGATACCGTCGACCTCTAGCTAGAGCTTGGCGTAATCATGGTCATAGCTGTTTCCT
GTGTGAAATTGTTATCCGCTCACAATTCCACACAACATACGAGCCGGAAGCATAAAGTGTAAAGCCTAGG
GTGCCTAATGAGTGAGCTAACTCACATTAATTGCGTTGCGCTCACTGCCCGCTTTCCAGTCGGGAAACCT
GTCGTGCCAGCTGCATTAATGAATCGGCCAACGCGCGGGGAGAGGCGGTTTGCGTATTGGGCGCTCTTCC
GCTTCCTCGCTCACTGACTCGCTGCGCTCGGTCGTTCGGCTGCGGCGAGCGGTATCAGCTCACTCAAAGG
CGGTAATACGGTTATCCACAGAATCAGGGGATAACGCAGGAAAGAACATGTGAGCAAAAGGCCAGCAAAA
GGCCAGGAACCGTAAAAAGGCCGCGTTGCTGGCGTTTTTCCATAGGCTCCGCCCCCCTGACGAGCATCAC
AAAAATCGACGCTCAAGTCAGAGGTGGCGAAACCCGACAGGACTATAAAGATACCAGGCGTTTCCCCCTG
GAAGCTCCCTCGTGCGCTCTCCTGTTCCGACCCTGCCGCTTACCGGATACCTGTCCGCCTTTCTCCCTTC
GGGAAGCGTGGCGCTTTCTCATAGCTCACGCTGTAGGTATCTCAGTTCGGTGTAGGTCGTTCGCTCCAAG
CTGGGCTGTGTGCACGAACCCCCCGTTCAGCCCGACCGCTGCGCCTTATCCGGTAACTATCGTCTTGAGT
CCAACCCGGTAAGACACGACTTATCGCCACTGGCAGCAGCCACTGGTAACAGGATTAGCAGAGCGAGGTA
TGTAGGCGGTGCTACAGAGTTCTTGAAGTGGTGGCCTAACTACGGCTACACTAGAAGAACAGTATTTGGT
ATCTGCGCTCTGCTGAAGCCAGTTACCTTCGGAAAAAGAGTTGGTAGCTCTTGATCCGGCAAACAAACCA
CCGCTGGTAGCGGTGGTTTTTTTGTTTGCAAGCAGCAGATTACGCGCAGAAAAAAAGGATCTCAAGAAGA
TCCTTTGATCTTTTCTACGGGGTCTGACACTCAGTGGAACGAAAACTCACGTTAAGGGATTTTGGTCATG
AGATTATCAAAAAGGATCTTCACCTAGATCCTTTTAAATTAAAAATGAAGTTTTAAATCAATCTAAAGTA
TATATGAGTAAACTTGGTCTGACAGTTACCAATGCTTAATCAGTGAGGCACCTATCTCAGCGATCTGTCT
ATTTCGTTCATCCATAGTTGCCTGACTCCCCGTCGTGTAGATAACTACGATACGGGAGGGCTTACCATCT
GGCCCCAGTGCTGCAATGATACCGCGAGACCCACGCTCACCGGCTCCAGATTTATCAGCAATAAACCAGC
CAGCCGGAAGGGCCGAGCGCAGAAGTGGTCCTGCAACTTTATCCGCCTCCATCCAGTCTATTAATTGTTG
CCGGGAAGCTAGAGTAAGTAGTTCGCCAGTTAATAGTTTGCGCAACGTTGTTGCCATTGCTACAGGCATC
GTGGTGTCACGCTCGTCGTTTGGTATGGCTTCATTCAGCTCCGGTTCCCAACGATCAAGGCGAGTTACAT
GATCCCCCATGTTGTGCAAAAAAGCGGTTAGCTCCTTCGGTCCTCCGATCGTTGTCAGAAGTAAGTTGGC
CGCAGTGTTATCACTCATGGTTATGGCAGCACTGCATAATTCTCTTACTGTCATGCCATCCGTAAGATGC
TTTTCTGTGACTGGTGAGTACTCAACCAAGTCATTCTGAGAATAGTGTATGCGGCGACCGAGTTGCTCTT
GCCCGGCGTCAATACGGGATAATACCGCGCCACATAGCAGAACTTTAAAAGTGCTCATCATTGGAAAACG
TTCTTCGGGGCGAAAACTCTCAAGGATCTTACCGCTGTTGAGATCCAGTTCGATGTAACCCACTCGTGCA
CCCAACTGATCTTCAGCATCTTTTACTTTCACCAGCGTTTCTGGGTGAGCAAAAACAGGAAGGCAAAATG
CCGCAAAAAAGGGAATAAGGGCGACACGGAAATGTTGAATACTCATACTCTTCCTTTTTCAATATTATTG
AAGCATTTATCAGGGTTATTGTCTCATGAGCGGATACATATTTGAATGTATTTAGAAAAATAAACAAATA
GGGGTTCCGCGCACATTTCCCCGAAAAGTGCCACCTGACGTCGACGGATCGGGAGATCGATCTCCCGATC
CCCTAGGGTCGACTCTCAGTACAATCTGCTCTGATGCCGCATAGTTAAGCCAGTATCTGCTCCCTGCTTG
TGTGTTGGAGGTCGCTGAGTAGTGCGCGAGCAAAATTTAAGCTACAACAAGGCAAGGCTTGACCGACAAT
TGCATGAAGAATCTGCTTAGGGTTAGGCGTTTTGCGCTGCTTCGCGATGTACGGGCCAGATATACGCGTT
GACATTGATTATTGACTAGTTATTAATAGTAATCAATTACGGGGTCATTAGTTCATAGCCCATATATGGA
GTTCCGCGTTACATAACTTACGGTAAATGGCCCGCCTGGCTGACCGCCCAACGACCCCCGCCCATTGACG
TCAATAATGACGTATGTTCCCATAGTAACGCCAATAGGGACTTTCCATTGACGTCAATGGGTGGAGTATT
TACGGTAAACTGCCCACTTGGCAGTACATCAAGTGTATC
Features (pLannotate 1.2.2; 20 found; start..end, strand, type, name):
    132..335     +  promoter       CMV promoter: human cytomegalovirus (CMV) immediate early promoter
    377..395     +  promoter       T7 promoter: promoter for bacteriophage T7 RNA polymerase
    466..1149    +  CDS            Apobec1: ABEC1_RAT - Experimental evidence at protein level: Swiss-Prot protein existence level 1. Catalytic component of the apolipoprotein B mRNA editing enzyme complex which is responsible for the postranscriptional editing of a CAA codon for Gln to a UAA codon for stop in the APOB mRNA. May also play a role in the epigenetic regulation of gene expression by participating in DNA demethylation. From Rattus norvegicus (Rat).
   1246..1605    +  CDS            RAD51 (fragment): RAD51_HUMAN - Also known as RAD51A, RECA. Experimental evidence at protein level: Swiss-Prot protein existence level 1. Plays an important role in homologous strand exchange, a key step in DNA repair through homologous recombination (HR) (PubMed:28575658). Binds to single and double-stranded DNA and exhibits DNA-dependent ATPase activity. Catalyzes the recognition of homology and strand exchange between homologous DNA partners to form a joint molecule between a processed DNA break and the repair template. Binds to single-stranded DNA in an ATP-dependent manner to form nucleoprotein filaments w
   1684..3285    +  CDS            dCas9(N): N-terminal portion of catalytically inactive Streptococcus pyogenes dCas9 carrying the D10A mutation (Zetsche et al., 2015)
   3286..5780    +  CDS            Cas9(C) (fragment): C-terminal portion of Streptococcus pyogenes Cas9 (Zetsche et al., 2015)
   6094..6342    +  CDS            UGI: UNGI_BPPB2 - Experimental evidence at protein level: Swiss-Prot protein existence level 1. This protein binds specifically and reversibly to the host uracil-DNA glycosylase, preventing removal of uracil residues from PBS2 DNA by the host uracil-excision repair system. From Bacillus phage PBS2 (Bacteriophage PBS2).
   6472..7188    +  CDS            EGFP: EGFP is a basic (constitutively fluorescent) green fluorescent protein published in 1996, derived from Aequorea victoria. It is reported to be a rapidly-maturing weak dimer with moderate acid sensitivity.
   7250..7474    +  polyA_signal   bGH poly(A) signal: bovine growth hormone polyadenylation signal
   7478..7499    +  promoter       SV40 promoter (fragment): SV40 enhancer and early promoter
   7504..7520    +  misc_feature   MCS (fragment): pBluescript multiple cloning site
   7569..7585    -  protein_bind   lac operator: The lac repressor binds to the lac operator to inhibit transcription in E. coli. This inhibition can be relieved by adding lactose or isopropyl-β-D-thiogalactopyranoside (IPTG). lac repressor encoded by lacI
   7593..7623    -  promoter       lac promoter: promoter for the E. coli lac operon
   7638..7659    -  protein_bind   CAP binding site: CAP binding activates transcription in the presence of cAMP. E. coli catabolite activator protein
   7672..7764    -  CDS            lacI (fragment): lac repressor; lacI; The lac repressor binds to the lac operator to inhibit transcription in E. coli. This inhibition can be relieved by adding lactose or isopropyl-β-D-thiogalactopyranoside (IPTG).
   7947..8535    -  rep_origin     ori: high-copy-number ColE1/pMB1/pBR322/pUC origin of replication
   8706..9566    -  CDS            AmpR: β-lactamase; bla; confers resistance to ampicillin, carbenicillin, and related antibiotics
   9567..9671    -  promoter       AmpR promoter: bla
   9742..9786    -  misc_feature   bom (fragment): basis of mobility region from pBR322
   9941..131     +  enhancer       CMV enhancer (across the origin): human cytomegalovirus immediate early enhancer
