>Addgene plasmid #157942 | hyBE4max | addgene full sequence | sequence record 327728 | Addgene NGS Result
GACATTGATTATTGACTAGTTATTAATAGTAATCAATTACGGGGTCATTAGTTCATAGCCCATATATGGA
GTTCCGCGTTACATAACTTACGGTAAATGGCCCGCCTGGCTGACCGCCCAACGACCCCCGCCCATTGACG
TCAATAATGACGTATGTTCCCATAGTAACGCCAATAGGGACTTTCCATTGACGTCAATGGGTGGAGTATT
TACGGTAAACTGCCCACTTGGCAGTACATCAAGTGTATCATATGCCAAGTACGCCCCCTATTGACGTCAA
TGACGGTAAATGGCCCGCCTGGCATTATGCCCAGTACATGACCTTATGGGACTTTCCTACTTGGCAGTAC
ATCTACGTATTAGTCATCGCTATTACCATGGTGATGCGGTTTTGGCAGTACATCAATGGGCGTGGATAGC
GGTTTGACTCACGGGGATTTCCAAGTCTCCACCCCATTGACGTCAATGGGAGTTTGTTTTGGCACCAAAA
TCAACGGGACTTTCCAAAATGTCGTAACAACTCCGCCCCATTGACGCAAATGGGCGGTAGGCGTGTACGG
TGGGAGGTCTATATAAGCAGAGCTGGTTTAGTGAACCGTCAGATCCGCTAGAGATCCGCGGCCGCTAATA
CGACTCACTATAGGGAGAGCCGCCACCATGAAACGGACAGCCGACGGAAGCGAGTTCGAGTCACCAAAGA
AGAAGCGGAAAGTCTCCTCAGAGACTGGGCCTGTCGCCGTCGATCCAACCCTGCGCCGCCGGATTGAACC
TCACGAGTTTGAAGTGTTCTTTGACCCCCGGGAGCTGAGAAAGGAGACATGCCTGCTGTACGAGATCAAC
TGGGGAGGCAGGCACTCCATCTGGAGGCACACCTCTCAGAACACAAATAAGCACGTGGAGGTGAACTTCA
TCGAGAAGTTTACCACAGAGCGGTACTTCTGCCCCAATACCAGATGTAGCATCACATGGTTTCTGAGCTG
GTCCCCTTGCGGAGAGTGTAGCAGGGCCATCACCGAGTTCCTGTCCAGATATCCACACGTGACACTGTTT
ATCTACATCGCCAGGCTGTATCACCACGCAGACCCAAGGAATAGGCAGGGCCTGCGCGATCTGATCAGCT
CCGGCGTGACCATCCAGATCATGACAGAGCAGGAGTCCGGCTACTGCTGGCGGAACTTCGTGAATTATTC
TCCTAGCAACGAGGCCCACTGGCCTAGGTACCCACACCTGTGGGTGCGCCTGTACGTGCTGGAGCTGTAT
TGCATCATCCTGGGCCTGCCCCCTTGTCTGAATATCCTGCGGAGAAAGCAGCCCCAGCTGACCTTCTTTA
CAATCGCCCTGCAGTCTTGTCACTATCAGAGGCTGCCACCCCACATCCTGTGGGCCACAGGCCTGAAGAG
CGGAGGATCTAGCGGAGGATCAAGCGGAAGCGAGACTCCTGGAACCAGCGAAAGCGCAACCCCAGAAAGC
AGCGGAGGAAGTAGCGGAGGAAGCATGGCAATGCAGATGCAGCTTGAAGCAAATGCAGATACTTCAGTGG
AAGAAGAAAGCTTTGGCCCACAACCCATTTCACGGTTAGAGCAGTGTGGCATAAATGCCAACGATGTGAA
GAAATTGGAAGAAGCTGGATTCCATACTGTGGAGGCTGTTGCCTATGCGCCAAAGAAGGAGCTAATAAAT
ATTAAGGGAATTAGTGAAGCCAAAGCTGATAAAATTCTGGCTGAGGCAGCTAAATTAGTTCCAATGGGTT
TCACCACTGCAACTGAATTCCACCAAAGGCGGTCAGAGATCATACAGATTACTACTGGCTCCAAAGAGCT
TGACAAACTACTTCAATCTGGCGGATCTAGCGGTGGATCTAGCGGCTCTGAGACCCCTGGAACATCCGAA
TCCGCCACTCCAGAGAGCAGCGGAGGCTCTTCTGGAGGATCAGACAAGAAGTACAGCATCGGCCTGGCCA
TCGGCACCAACTCTGTGGGCTGGGCCGTGATCACCGACGAGTACAAGGTGCCCAGCAAGAAATTCAAGGT
GCTGGGCAACACCGACCGGCACAGCATCAAGAAGAACCTGATCGGAGCCCTGCTGTTCGACAGCGGCGAA
ACAGCCGAGGCCACCCGGCTGAAGAGAACCGCCAGAAGAAGATACACCAGACGGAAGAACCGGATCTGCT
ATCTGCAAGAGATCTTCAGCAACGAGATGGCCAAGGTGGACGACAGCTTCTTCCACAGACTGGAAGAGTC
CTTCCTGGTGGAAGAGGATAAGAAGCACGAGCGGCACCCCATCTTCGGCAACATCGTGGACGAGGTGGCC
TACCACGAGAAGTACCCCACCATCTACCACCTGAGAAAGAAACTGGTGGACAGCACCGACAAGGCCGACC
TGCGGCTGATCTATCTGGCCCTGGCCCACATGATCAAGTTCCGGGGCCACTTCCTGATCGAGGGCGACCT
GAACCCCGACAACAGCGACGTGGACAAGCTGTTCATCCAGCTGGTGCAGACCTACAACCAGCTGTTCGAG
GAAAACCCCATCAACGCCAGCGGCGTGGACGCCAAGGCCATCCTGTCTGCCAGACTGAGCAAGAGCAGAC
GGCTGGAAAATCTGATCGCCCAGCTGCCCGGCGAGAAGAAGAATGGCCTGTTCGGAAACCTGATTGCCCT
GAGCCTGGGCCTGACCCCCAACTTCAAGAGCAACTTCGACCTGGCCGAGGATGCCAAACTGCAGCTGAGC
AAGGACACCTACGACGACGACCTGGACAACCTGCTGGCCCAGATCGGCGACCAGTACGCCGACCTGTTTC
TGGCCGCCAAGAACCTGTCCGACGCCATCCTGCTGAGCGACATCCTGAGAGTGAACACCGAGATCACCAA
GGCCCCCCTGAGCGCCTCTATGATCAAGAGATACGACGAGCACCACCAGGACCTGACCCTGCTGAAAGCT
CTCGTGCGGCAGCAGCTGCCTGAGAAGTACAAAGAGATTTTCTTCGACCAGAGCAAGAACGGCTACGCCG
GCTACATTGACGGCGGAGCCAGCCAGGAAGAGTTCTACAAGTTCATCAAGCCCATCCTGGAAAAGATGGA
CGGCACCGAGGAACTGCTCGTGAAGCTGAACAGAGAGGACCTGCTGCGGAAGCAGCGGACCTTCGACAAC
GGCAGCATCCCCCACCAGATCCACCTGGGAGAGCTGCACGCCATTCTGCGGCGGCAGGAAGATTTTTACC
CATTCCTGAAGGACAACCGGGAAAAGATCGAGAAGATCCTGACCTTCCGCATCCCCTACTACGTGGGCCC
TCTGGCCAGGGGAAACAGCAGATTCGCCTGGATGACCAGAAAGAGCGAGGAAACCATCACCCCCTGGAAC
TTCGAGGAAGTGGTGGACAAGGGCGCTTCCGCCCAGAGCTTCATCGAGCGGATGACCAACTTCGATAAGA
ACCTGCCCAACGAGAAGGTGCTGCCCAAGCACAGCCTGCTGTACGAGTACTTCACCGTGTATAACGAGCT
GACCAAAGTGAAATACGTGACCGAGGGAATGAGAAAGCCCGCCTTCCTGAGCGGCGAGCAGAAAAAGGCC
ATCGTGGACCTGCTGTTCAAGACCAACCGGAAAGTGACCGTGAAGCAGCTGAAAGAGGACTACTTCAAGA
AAATCGAGTGCTTCGACTCCGTGGAAATCTCCGGCGTGGAAGATCGGTTCAACGCCTCCCTGGGCACATA
CCACGATCTGCTGAAAATTATCAAGGACAAGGACTTCCTGGACAATGAGGAAAACGAGGACATTCTGGAA
GATATCGTGCTGACCCTGACACTGTTTGAGGACAGAGAGATGATCGAGGAACGGCTGAAAACCTATGCCC
ACCTGTTCGACGACAAAGTGATGAAGCAGCTGAAGCGGCGGAGATACACCGGCTGGGGCAGGCTGAGCCG
GAAGCTGATCAACGGCATCCGGGACAAGCAGTCCGGCAAGACAATCCTGGATTTCCTGAAGTCCGACGGC
TTCGCCAACAGAAACTTCATGCAGCTGATCCACGACGACAGCCTGACCTTTAAAGAGGACATCCAGAAAG
CCCAGGTGTCCGGCCAGGGCGATAGCCTGCACGAGCACATTGCCAATCTGGCCGGCAGCCCCGCCATTAA
GAAGGGCATCCTGCAGACAGTGAAGGTGGTGGACGAGCTCGTGAAAGTGATGGGCCGGCACAAGCCCGAG
AACATCGTGATCGAAATGGCCAGAGAGAACCAGACCACCCAGAAGGGACAGAAGAACAGCCGCGAGAGAA
TGAAGCGGATCGAAGAGGGCATCAAAGAGCTGGGCAGCCAGATCCTGAAAGAACACCCCGTGGAAAACAC
CCAGCTGCAGAACGAGAAGCTGTACCTGTACTACCTGCAGAATGGGCGGGATATGTACGTGGACCAGGAA
CTGGACATCAACCGGCTGTCCGACTACGATGTGGACCATATCGTGCCTCAGAGCTTTCTGAAGGACGACT
CCATCGACAACAAGGTGCTGACCAGAAGCGACAAGAACCGGGGCAAGAGCGACAACGTGCCCTCCGAAGA
GGTCGTGAAGAAGATGAAGAACTACTGGCGGCAGCTGCTGAACGCCAAGCTGATTACCCAGAGAAAGTTC
GACAATCTGACCAAGGCCGAGAGAGGCGGCCTGAGCGAACTGGATAAGGCCGGCTTCATCAAGAGACAGC
TGGTGGAAACCCGGCAGATCACAAAGCACGTGGCACAGATCCTGGACTCCCGGATGAACACTAAGTACGA
CGAGAATGACAAGCTGATCCGGGAAGTGAAAGTGATCACCCTGAAGTCCAAGCTGGTGTCCGATTTCCGG
AAGGATTTCCAGTTTTACAAAGTGCGCGAGATCAACAACTACCACCACGCCCACGACGCCTACCTGAACG
CCGTCGTGGGAACCGCCCTGATCAAAAAGTACCCTAAGCTGGAAAGCGAGTTCGTGTACGGCGACTACAA
GGTGTACGACGTGCGGAAGATGATCGCCAAGAGCGAGCAGGAAATCGGCAAGGCTACCGCCAAGTACTTC
TTCTACAGCAACATCATGAACTTTTTCAAGACCGAGATTACCCTGGCCAACGGCGAGATCCGGAAGCGGC
CTCTGATCGAGACAAACGGCGAAACCGGGGAGATCGTGTGGGATAAGGGCCGGGATTTTGCCACCGTGCG
GAAAGTGCTGAGCATGCCCCAAGTGAATATCGTGAAAAAGACCGAGGTGCAGACAGGCGGCTTCAGCAAA
GAGTCTATCCTGCCCAAGAGGAACAGCGATAAGCTGATCGCCAGAAAGAAGGACTGGGACCCTAAGAAGT
ACGGCGGCTTCGACAGCCCCACCGTGGCCTATTCTGTGCTGGTGGTGGCCAAAGTGGAAAAGGGCAAGTC
CAAGAAACTGAAGAGTGTGAAAGAGCTGCTGGGGATCACCATCATGGAAAGAAGCAGCTTCGAGAAGAAT
CCCATCGACTTTCTGGAAGCCAAGGGCTACAAAGAAGTGAAAAAGGACCTGATCATCAAGCTGCCTAAGT
ACTCCCTGTTCGAGCTGGAAAACGGCCGGAAGAGAATGCTGGCCTCTGCCGGCGAACTGCAGAAGGGAAA
CGAACTGGCCCTGCCCTCCAAATATGTGAACTTCCTGTACCTGGCCAGCCACTATGAGAAGCTGAAGGGC
TCCCCCGAGGATAATGAGCAGAAACAGCTGTTTGTGGAACAGCACAAGCACTACCTGGACGAGATCATCG
AGCAGATCAGCGAGTTCTCCAAGAGAGTGATCCTGGCCGACGCTAATCTGGACAAAGTGCTGTCCGCCTA
CAACAAGCACCGGGATAAGCCCATCAGAGAGCAGGCCGAGAATATCATCCACCTGTTTACCCTGACCAAT
CTGGGAGCCCCTGCCGCCTTCAAGTACTTTGACACCACCATCGACCGGAAGAGGTACACCAGCACCAAAG
AGGTGCTGGACGCCACCCTGATCCACCAGAGCATCACCGGCCTGTACGAGACACGGATCGACCTGTCTCA
GCTGGGAGGTGACAGCGGCGGGAGCGGCGGGAGCGGGGGGAGCACTAATCTGAGCGACATCATTGAGAAG
GAGACTGGGAAACAGCTGGTCATTCAGGAGTCCATCCTGATGCTGCCTGAGGAGGTGGAGGAAGTGATCG
GCAACAAGCCAGAGTCTGACATCCTGGTGCACACCGCCTACGACGAGTCCACAGATGAGAATGTGATGCT
GCTGACCTCTGACGCCCCCGAGTATAAGCCTTGGGCCCTGGTCATCCAGGATTCTAACGGCGAGAATAAG
ATCAAGATGCTGAGCGGAGGATCCGGAGGATCTGGAGGCAGCACCAACCTGTCTGACATCATCGAGAAGG
AGACAGGCAAGCAGCTGGTCATCCAGGAGAGCATCCTGATGCTGCCCGAAGAAGTCGAAGAAGTGATCGG
AAACAAGCCTGAGAGCGATATCCTGGTCCATACCGCCTACGACGAGAGTACCGACGAAAATGTGATGCTG
CTGACATCCGACGCCCCAGAGTATAAGCCCTGGGCTCTGGTCATCCAGGATTCCAACGGAGAGAACAAAA
TCAAAATGCTGTCTGGCGGCTCAAAAAGAACCGCCGACGGCAGCGAATTCGAGCCCAAGAAGAAGAGGAA
AGTCGGAAGCGGAGCTACTAACTTCAGCCTGCTGAAGCAGGCTGGAGACGTGGAGGAGAACCCTGGACCT
ATGGTGAGCAAGGGCGAGGAGCTGTTCACCGGGGTGGTGCCCATCCTGGTCGAGCTGGACGGCGACGTAA
ACGGCCACAAGTTCAGCGTGTCCGGCGAGGGCGAGGGCGATGCCACCTACGGCAAGCTGACCCTGAAGTT
CATCTGCACCACCGGCAAGCTGCCCGTGCCCTGGCCCACCCTCGTGACCACCCTGACCTATGGAGTGCAG
TGCTTCAGCCGCTACCCCGACCACATGAAGCAGCACGACTTCTTCAAGTCCGCCATGCCCGAAGGCTACG
TCCAGGAGCGCACCATCTTCTTCAAGGACGACGGCAACTACAAGACCCGCGCCGAGGTGAAGTTCGAGGG
CGACACCCTGGTGAACCGCATCGAGCTGAAGGGCATCGACTTCAAGGAGGACGGCAACATCCTGGGGCAC
AAGCTGGAGTACAACTACAACAGCCACAACGTCTATATCATGGCCGACAAGCAGAAGAACGGCATCAAGG
TGAACTTCAAGATCCGCCACAACATCGAGGACGGCAGCGTGCAGCTCGCCGACCACTACCAGCAGAACAC
CCCCATCGGCGACGGCCCCGTGCTGCTGCCCGACAACCACTACCTGAGCACCCAGTCCGCCCTGAGCAAA
GACCCCAACGAGAAGCGCGATCACATGGTCCTGCTGGAGTTCGTGACCGCCGCCGGGATCACTCTCGGCA
TGGACGAGCTGTACAAGTCTGGTGGTTCTCCCAAGAAGAAAAGGAAAGTCTAAGTTTAAACCCGCTGATC
AGCCTCGACTGTGCCTTCTAGTTGCCAGCCATCTGTTGTTTGCCCCTCCCCCGTGCCTTCCTTGACCCTG
GAAGGTGCCACTCCCACTGTCCTTTCCTAATAAAATGAGGAAATTGCATCGCATTGTCTGAGTAGGTGTC
ATTCTATTCTGGGGGGTGGGGTGGGGCAGGACAGCAAGGGGGAGGATTGGGAAGACAATAGCAGGCATGC
TGGGGATGCGGTGGGCTCTATGGCTTCTGAGGCGGAAAGAACCAGCTGGGGCTCGATACCGTCGACCTCT
AGCTAGAGCTTGGCGTAATCATGGTCATAGCTGTTTCCTGTGTGAAATTGTTATCCGCTCACAATTCCAC
ACAACATACGAGCCGGAAGCATAAAGTGTAAAGCCTAGGGTGCCTAATGAGTGAGCTAACTCACATTAAT
TGCGTTGCGCTCACTGCCCGCTTTCCAGTCGGGAAACCTGTCGTGCCAGCTGCATTAATGAATCGGCCAA
CGCGCGGGAAGAGGCGGTTTGCGTATTGGGCGCTCTTCCGCTTCCTCGCTCACTGACTCGCTGCGCTCGG
TCGTTCGGCTGCGGCGAGCGGTATCAGCTCACTCAAAGGCGGTAATACGGTTATCCACAGAATCAGGGGA
TAACGCAGGAAAGAACATGTGAGCAAAAGGCCAGCAAAAGGCCAGGAACCGTAAAAAGGCCGCGTTGCTG
GCGTTTTTCCATAGGCTCCGCCCCCCTGACGAGCATCACAAAAATCGACGCTCAAGTCAGAGGTGGCGAA
ACCCGACAGGACTATAAAGATACCAGGCGTTTCCCCCTGGAAGCTCCCTCGTGCGCTCTCCTGTTCCGAC
CCTGCCGCTTACCGGATACCTGTCCGCCTTTCTCCCTTCGGGAAGCGTGGCGCTTTCTCATAGCTCACGC
TGTAGGTATCTCAGTTCGGTGTAGGTCGTTCGCTCCAAGCTGGGCTGTGTGCACGAACCCCCCGTTCAGC
CCGACCGCTGCGCCTTATCCGGTAACTATCGTCTTGAGTCCAACCCGGTAAGACACGACTTATCGCCACT
GGCAGCAGCCACTGGTAACAGGATTAGCAGAGCGAGGTATGTAGGCGGTGCTACAGAGTTCTTGAAGTGG
TGGCCTAACTACGGCTACACTAGAAGAACAGTATTTGGTATCTGCGCTCTGCTGAAGCCAGTTACCTTCG
GAAAAAGAGTTGGTAGCTCTTGATCCGGCAAACAAACCACCGCTGGTAGCGGTGGTTTTTTTGTTTGCAA
GCAGCAGATTACGCGCAGAAAAAAAGGATCTCAAGAAGATCCTTTGATCTTTTCTACGGGGTCTGACACT
CAGTGGAACGAAAACTCACGTTAAGGGATTTTGGTCATGAGATTATCAAAAAGGATCTTCACCTAGATCC
TTTTAAATTAAAAATGAAGTTTTAAATCAATCTAAAGTATATATGAGTAAACTTGGTCTGACAGTTACCA
ATGCTTAATCAGTGAGGCACCTATCTCAGCGATCTGTCTATTTCGTTCATCCATAGTTGCCTGACTCCCC
GTCGTGTAGATAACTACGATACGGGAGGGCTTACCATCTGGCCCCAGTGCTGCAATGATACCGCGAGACC
CACGCTCACCGGCTCCAGATTTATCAGCAATAAACCAGCCAGCCGGAAGGGCCGAGCGCAGAAGTGGTCC
TGCAACTTTATCCGCCTCCATCCAGTCTATTAATTGTTGCCGGGAAGCTAGAGTAAGTAGTTCGCCAGTT
AATAGTTTGCGCAACGTTGTTGCCATTGCTACAGGCATCGTGGTGTCACGCTCGTCGTTTGGTATGGCTT
CATTCAGCTCCGGTTCCCAACGATCAAGGCGAGTTACATGATCCCCCATGTTGTGCAAAAAAGCGGTTAG
CTCCTTCGGTCCTCCGATCGTTGTCAGAAGTAAGTTGGCCGCAGTGTTATCACTCATGGTTATGGCAGCA
CTGCATAATTCTCTTACTGTCATGCCATCCGTAAGATGCTTTTCTGTGACTGGTGAGTACTCAACCAAGT
CATTCTGAGAATAGTGTATGCGGCGACCGAGTTGCTCTTGCCCGGCGTCAATACGGGATAATACCGCGCC
ACATAGCAGAACTTTAAAAGTGCTCATCATTGGAAAACGTTCTTCGGGGCGAAAACTCTCAAGGATCTTA
CCGCTGTTGAGATCCAGTTCGATGTAACCCACTCGTGCACCCAACTGATCTTCAGCATCTTTTACTTTCA
CCAGCGTTTCTGGGTGAGCAAAAACAGGAAGGCAAAATGCCGCAAAAAAGGGAATAAGGGCGACACGGAA
ATGTTGAATACTCATACTCTTCCTTTTTCAATATTATTGAAGCATTTATCAGGGTTATTGTCTCATGAGC
GGATACATATTTGAATGTATTTAAAAAAATAAACAAATAGGGGTTCCGCGCACATTTCCCCGAAAAGTGC
CACCTGACGTCGACGGATCGGGAGATCGATCTCCCGATCCCCTAGGGTCGACTCTCAGTACAATCTGCTC
TGATGCCGCATAGTTAAGCCAGTATCTGCTCCCTGCTTGTGTGTTGGAGGTCGCTGAGTAGTGCGCGAGC
AAAATTTAAGCTACAACAAGGCAAGGCTTGACCGACAATTGCATGAAGAATCTGCTTAGGGTTAGGCGTT
TTGCGCTGCTTCGCGATGTACGGGCCAGATATACGCGTT
Features (pLannotate 1.2.2; 20 found; start..end, strand, type, name):
      1..380     +  enhancer       CMV enhancer: human cytomegalovirus immediate early enhancer
    381..584     +  promoter       CMV promoter: human cytomegalovirus (CMV) immediate early promoter
    626..644     +  promoter       T7 promoter: promoter for bacteriophage T7 RNA polymerase
    715..1398    +  CDS            Apobec1: ABEC1_RAT - Experimental evidence at protein level: Swiss-Prot protein existence level 1. Catalytic component of the apolipoprotein B mRNA editing enzyme complex which is responsible for the postranscriptional editing of a CAA codon for Gln to a UAA codon for stop in the APOB mRNA. May also play a role in the epigenetic regulation of gene expression by participating in DNA demethylation. From Rattus norvegicus (Rat).
   1495..1854    +  CDS            RAD51 (fragment): RAD51_HUMAN - Also known as RAD51A, RECA. Experimental evidence at protein level: Swiss-Prot protein existence level 1. Plays an important role in homologous strand exchange, a key step in DNA repair through homologous recombination (HR) (PubMed:28575658). Binds to single and double-stranded DNA and exhibits DNA-dependent ATPase activity. Catalyzes the recognition of homology and strand exchange between homologous DNA partners to form a joint molecule between a processed DNA break and the repair template. Binds to single-stranded DNA in an ATP-dependent manner to form nucleoprotein filaments w
   1933..3534    +  CDS            dCas9(N): N-terminal portion of catalytically inactive Streptococcus pyogenes dCas9 carrying the D10A mutation (Zetsche et al., 2015)
   3535..6029    +  CDS            Cas9(C) (fragment): C-terminal portion of Streptococcus pyogenes Cas9 (Zetsche et al., 2015)
   6343..6591    +  CDS            UGI: UNGI_BPPB2 - Experimental evidence at protein level: Swiss-Prot protein existence level 1. This protein binds specifically and reversibly to the host uracil-DNA glycosylase, preventing removal of uracil residues from PBS2 DNA by the host uracil-excision repair system. From Bacillus phage PBS2 (Bacteriophage PBS2).
   6721..7437    +  CDS            EGFP: EGFP is a basic (constitutively fluorescent) green fluorescent protein published in 1996, derived from Aequorea victoria. It is reported to be a rapidly-maturing weak dimer with moderate acid sensitivity.
   7499..7723    +  polyA_signal   bGH poly(A) signal: bovine growth hormone polyadenylation signal
   7727..7748    +  promoter       SV40 promoter (fragment): SV40 enhancer and early promoter
   7753..7769    +  misc_feature   MCS (fragment): pBluescript multiple cloning site
   7818..7834    -  protein_bind   lac operator: The lac repressor binds to the lac operator to inhibit transcription in E. coli. This inhibition can be relieved by adding lactose or isopropyl-β-D-thiogalactopyranoside (IPTG). lac repressor encoded by lacI
   7842..7872    -  promoter       lac promoter: promoter for the E. coli lac operon
   7887..7908    -  protein_bind   CAP binding site: CAP binding activates transcription in the presence of cAMP. E. coli catabolite activator protein
   7921..8013    -  CDS            lacI (fragment): lac repressor; lacI; The lac repressor binds to the lac operator to inhibit transcription in E. coli. This inhibition can be relieved by adding lactose or isopropyl-β-D-thiogalactopyranoside (IPTG).
   8196..8784    -  rep_origin     ori: high-copy-number ColE1/pMB1/pBR322/pUC origin of replication
   8955..9815    -  CDS            AmpR: β-lactamase; bla; confers resistance to ampicillin, carbenicillin, and related antibiotics
   9816..9887    -  promoter       AmpR promoter: bla
   9991..10035   -  misc_feature   bom (fragment): basis of mobility region from pBR322
