[The description below was written by a language model from this plasmid's Addgene catalogue record and pLannotate feature annotations shown in this document.]
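Description:
hyBE4max is a high-copy, ampicillin-selected pCMV plasmid for transient expression of a cytidine base editor in mammalian cells. It is about 10.2 kb. It replicates in E. coli from a ColE1/pUC-type origin and carries the β-lactamase gene under its own promoter. The backbone also holds short remnants of earlier vectors (lac promoter/operator, a lacI fragment, a bom fragment and scraps of an SV40 promoter and a polylinker), none of which appear to have a functional role. No mammalian selection marker is annotated. The two sequence records, one from the depositor and one from repository sequencing, are the same length and show the same features in the same order. They differ only in where numbering begins.

The payload is a single synthetic open reading frame driven by the CMV immediate-early enhancer and promoter and terminated by the bovine growth hormone polyadenylation signal. A T7 promoter sits just upstream of the coding region, which would allow in vitro transcription. From the N terminus, the annotated segments are rat APOBEC1 cytidine deaminase, a fragment of human RAD51, and Streptococcus pyogenes Cas9 carrying the D10A mutation. The C-terminal part of Cas9 is annotated as ordinary Cas9, consistent with a nickase. These are followed by the phage PBS2 uracil glycosylase inhibitor (UGI), which blocks excision of the uracil intermediate. Only one UGI copy is annotated, and an unannotated gap lies between Cas9 and that copy. The RAD51 fragment corresponds to the single-stranded DNA-binding domain that the associated study fused into the editor to raise C-to-T editing efficiency and widen the targeting range. An EGFP coding sequence follows UGI, presumably to mark transfected cells, but the record does not say how it is linked to the editor. No guide RNA cassette is present, so the sgRNA must be supplied separately.
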