Addgene plasmid #157942: hyBE4max
Purpose: Mammalian expression of hyBE4max
Depositing lab: Dali Li. Depositing organization: East China Normal University. Publication: Increasing the efficiency and targeting range of cytidine base editors through fusion of a single-stranded DNA-binding protein domain. Zhang X, Chen L, Zhu B, Wang L, Chen C, Hong M, Huang Y, Li H, Han H, Cai B, Yu W, Yin S, Yang L, Yang Z, Liu M, Zhang Y, Mao Z, Wu Y, Liu M, Li D. Nat Cell Biol. 2020 Jun;22(6):740-750. doi: 10.1038/s41556-020-0518-8. Epub 2020 May 11. PubMed 32393889.
Backbone
  Vector backbone: pCMV
  Vector type: Mammalian Expression, CRISPR
Growth in bacteria
  Bacterial resistance: Ampicillin, 100 μg/mL
  Growth temperature: 37°C
  Growth strain: DH5alpha
  Copy number: High Copy
Gene/Insert
  Gene/Insert name: hyBE4max
  Species: Synthetic
  Cloning method: Gibson Cloning
  Sequencing primers: 5′ CMV-Forward; 3′ BGH-Reverse
Terms and licenses: Academic/Nonprofit Terms; Industry Terms: Not Available to Industry
How to cite: hyBE4max was a gift from Dali Li (Addgene plasmid # 157942 ; http://n2t.net/addgene:157942 ; RRID:Addgene_157942)
